Addgene plasmid #205555: pFH2.203_PB-EPN24-MCP-IRES-eGFP-PGK-Blast
Purpose: Express EPN24-MCP-IRES-eGFP and blasticidin resistance marker
Depositing lab: Michael Elowitz. Publication: Engineering RNA export for measurement and manipulation of living cells. Horns F, Martinez JA, Fan C, Haque M, Linton JM, Tobin V, Santat L, Maggiolo AO, Bjorkman PJ, Lois C, Elowitz MB. Cell. 2023 Jul 10:S0092-8674(23)00689-X. doi: 10.1016/j.cell.2023.06.013. PubMed 37437570.
Backbone
  Vector backbone: ePB2
  Vector type: Mammalian Expression ; Piggybac
  Selectable markers: Blasticidin ; eGFP
Growth in bacteria
  Bacterial resistance: Kanamycin, 50 μg/mL
  Growth temperature: 30°C
  Growth strain: NEB Stable
  Copy number: High Copy
Gene/Insert
  Gene/Insert name: EPN24-MCP
  Species: Synthetic
  Mutation: WT
  Promoter: EF1
  Cloning method: Restriction Enzyme; 5′ cloning site unknown (unknown if destroyed); 3′ cloning site unknown (unknown if destroyed)
Terms and licenses: Academic/Nonprofit Terms; Industry Terms: Not Available to Industry
How to cite: pFH2.203_PB-EPN24-MCP-IRES-eGFP-PGK-Blast was a gift from Michael Elowitz (Addgene plasmid # 205555 ; http://n2t.net/addgene:205555 ; RRID:Addgene_205555)
