[The description below was written by a language model from this plasmid's Addgene catalogue record and pLannotate feature annotations shown in this document.]
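Description:
pFH2.203_PB-EPN24-MCP-IRES-eGFP-PGK-Blast is a 9.5 kb piggyBac-type mammalian expression plasmid built on the ePB2 backbone, intended for stable integration of its cargo into mammalian cell genomes by transposition. In bacteria it is maintained through a high-copy ColE1/pUC origin and selected with kanamycin via a Tn5 aminoglycoside phosphotransferase gene driven by the bla promoter. An f1 origin and remnants of lac/lacZα sequence are also present. The automated annotation did not call the piggyBac terminal repeats, so their positions are not shown in the feature table. It also flags a U6 promoter upstream of the main cassette and two lambda phage-derived fragments that look like stuffer sequence; the record gives no role for either.

The main transcription unit uses an EF-1α core promoter followed by a truncated HTLV-1 5' LTR segment, a composite arrangement commonly used to boost expression. It drives the synthetic EPN24-MCP fusion. The annotated parts of this open reading frame are a rat PLCδ1 fragment (a PIP2-binding region, likely for membrane targeting), the HIV-1 Gag p6 region that recruits ESCRT budding factors such as TSG101, an unannotated stretch of about 600 nt, and the MS2 coat protein, which binds a specific RNA hairpin. An EMCV IRES then allows co-translation of eGFP from the same mRNA, terminated by an SV40 poly(A) signal. A separate mouse PGK promoter-blasticidin S deaminase-bGH poly(A) cassette provides drug selection.

Per the associated publication on engineered RNA export, the construct is used to make fluorescently marked, blasticidin-selectable cell lines expressing a budding-competent, RNA-binding protein, presumably to package and secrete MS2 hairpin-tagged RNAs from living cells.
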