Features (pLannotate 1.2.2; 24 found; start..end, strand, type, name):
    612..852     +  promoter       U6 promoter: RNA polymerase III promoter for human U6 snRNA
    942..1153    +  promoter       EF-1α core promoter: core promoter for human elongation factor EF-1α
   1166..1434    +  LTR            5' LTR (truncated): truncated 5' long terminal repeat (LTR) from human T-cell leukemia virus (HTLV) type 1
   1471..1872    +  CDS            Plcd1 (fragment): PLCD1_RAT - Experimental evidence at protein level: Swiss-Prot protein existence level 1. The production of the second messenger molecules diacylglycerol (DAG) and inositol 1,4,5-trisphosphate (IP3) is mediated by activated phosphatidylinositol-specific phospholipase C enzymes (PubMed:16000311). Essential for trophoblast and placental development (By similarity). Binds phosphatidylinositol 4,5-bisphosphate (By similarity). From Rattus norvegicus (Rat).
   1867..2022    +  CDS            gag (fragment): GAG_HV1H2 - Experimental evidence at protein level: Swiss-Prot protein existence level 1. [p6-gag]: Plays a role in budding of the assembled particle by interacting with the host class E VPS proteins TSG101 and PDCD6IP/AIP1. From Human immunodeficiency virus type 1 group M subtype B (isolate HXB2) (HIV-1).
   2659..3048    +  CDS            CAPSD_BPMS2: Experimental evidence at protein level: Swiss-Prot protein existence level 1. Acts as a translational repressor of viral replicase synthesis late in infection. This latter function is the result of capsid protein interaction with an RNA hairpin which contains the replicase ribosome-binding site. From Escherichia phage MS2 (Bacteriophage MS2).
   3169..3631    +  misc_feature   IRES: internal ribosome entry site (IRES) of the encephalomyocarditis virus (EMCV)
   3640..4353    +  CDS            GFP (S65T): GFP (S65T) is a basic (constitutively fluorescent) green fluorescent protein published in 1995, derived from Aequorea victoria.
   4378..4461    +  CDS            large T antigen (fragment): large T antigen from SV40 (simian virus 40)
   4484..4605    +  polyA_signal   SV40 poly(A) signal: SV40 polyadenylation signal
   4612..5045    +  promoter       PGK promoter (fragment): mouse phosphoglycerate kinase 1 promoter
   5081..5479    +  CDS            BSD: blasticidin S deaminase; Aspergillus terreus BSD; confers resistance to blasticidin
   5497..5721    +  polyA_signal   bGH poly(A) signal: bovine growth hormone polyadenylation signal
   6156..6695    +  CDS            B (fragment): PORTL_LAMBD - Experimental evidence at protein level: Swiss-Prot protein existence level 1. Forms the portal vertex of the capsid (PubMed:6228056, PubMed:6232391). This portal plays critical roles in head assembly, genome packaging, neck/tail attachment, and genome ejection (Probable). The portal protein multimerizes as a single ring-shaped homododecamer arranged around a central channel (PubMed:6232391). Binds to the terminase subunits to form the packaging machine (PubMed:7799432). From Escherichia phage lambda (Bacteriophage lambda).
   6733..6749    -  protein_bind   lac operator: The lac repressor binds to the lac operator to inhibit transcription in E. coli. This inhibition can be relieved by adding lactose or isopropyl-β-D-thiogalactopyranoside (IPTG). lac repressor encoded by lacI
   6757..6787    -  promoter       lac promoter: promoter for the E. coli lac operon
   6802..6823    -  protein_bind   CAP binding site: CAP binding activates transcription in the presence of cAMP. E. coli catabolite activator protein
   6836..6928    -  CDS            lacI (fragment): lac repressor; lacI; The lac repressor binds to the lac operator to inhibit transcription in E. coli. This inhibition can be relieved by adding lactose or isopropyl-β-D-thiogalactopyranoside (IPTG).
   7111..7699    -  rep_origin     ori: high-copy-number ColE1/pMB1/pBR322/pUC origin of replication
   7870..8664    -  CDS            NeoR/KanR: aminoglycoside phosphotransferase from Tn5; aph(3')-II (or nptII); confers resistance to neomycin, kanamycin, and G418 (Geneticin®)
   8665..8769    -  promoter       AmpR promoter: bla
   8822..9250    -  rep_origin     f1 ori (sequence partly withheld): f1 bacteriophage origin of replication; arrow indicates direction of (+) strand synthesis
   9255..9410    -  CDS            lacZα (fragment): LacZα fragment of β-galactosidase; lacZ fragment
   9412..9525    +  CDS            B (fragment): PORTL_LAMBD - Experimental evidence at protein level: Swiss-Prot protein existence level 1. Forms the portal vertex of the capsid (PubMed:6228056, PubMed:6232391). This portal plays critical roles in head assembly, genome packaging, neck/tail attachment, and genome ejection (Probable). The portal protein multimerizes as a single ring-shaped homododecamer arranged around a central channel (PubMed:6232391). Binds to the terminase subunits to form the packaging machine (PubMed:7799432). From Escherichia phage lambda (Bacteriophage lambda).
>Addgene plasmid #205555 | pFH2.203_PB-EPN24-MCP-IRES-eGFP-PGK-Blast | addgene full sequence | sequence record 408326 | Addgene NGS Result
GCAGCTAGATTAACCCTAGAAAGATAGTCTGCGTAAAATTGACGCATGCATTCTTGAAATATTGCTCTCT
CTTTCTAAATAGCGCGAATCCGTCGCTGTGCATTTAGGACATCTCAGTCGCCGCTTGGAGCTCCCGTGAG
GCGTGCTTGTCAATGCGGTAAGTGTCACTGATTTTGAACTATAACAACCGCGTGAGTCAAAATGACGCAT
GATTATCTTTTACGTGACTTTTAAGATTTAACTCATACGATAATTATATTGTTATTTCGTGTTCTACTTA
CGTGATAACTTATTATATATATATTTTCTTGTTATAGATATCCTTGAGGGACAGCCCCCCCCCAAAGCCC
CCAGGGATGTAATTACGTCCCTCCCCCGCTAGGGGGCAGCAGCGAGCCGCCCGGGGCTCCGCTCCGGTCC
GGCGCTCCCCCCGCATCCCCGAGCCGGCAGCGTGCGGGGACAGCCCGGGCACGGGGAAGGTGGCACGGGA
TCGCTTTCCTCTGAACGCTTCTCGCTGCTCTTTGAGCCTGCAGACACCTGGGGGGATACGGGGAAAAATC
GATTAACTATAACGGTCCTAAGGTAGCGAACACCTGCGCTCGAGCGACGTCGAGGGCCTATTTCCCATGA
TTCCTTCATATTTGCATATACGATACAAGGCTGTTAGAGAGATAATTGGAATTAATTTGACTGTAAACAC
AAAGATATTAGTACAAAATACGTGACGTAGAAAGTAATAATTTCTTGGGTAGTTTGCAGTTTTAAAATTA
TGTTTTAAAATGGACTATCATATGCTTACCGTAACTTGAAAGTATTTCGATTTCTTGGCTTTATATATCT
TGTGGAAAGGACGAAACACCGACCAGGTGGGCCCACGCGTTTTTTTCACCTGCATTACCCTGTTATCCCT
AGGATCTGCGATCGCTCCGGTGCCCGTCAGTGGGCAGAGCGCACATCGCCCACAGTCCCCGAGAAGTTGG
GGGGAGGGGTCGGCAATTGAACGGGTGCCTAGAGAAGGTGGCGCGGGGTAAACTGGGAAAGTGATGTCGT
GTACTGGCTCCGCCTTTTTCCCGAGGGTGGGGGAGAACCGTATATAAGTGCAGTAGTCGCCGTGAACGTT
CTTTTTCGCAACGGGTTTGCCGCCAGAACACAGCTGAAGCTTCGAGGGGCTCGCATCTCTCCTTCACGCG
CCCGCCGCCCTACCTGAGGCCGCCATCCACGCCGGTTGAGTCGCGTTCTGCCGCCTCCCGCCTGTGGTGC
CTCCTGAACTGCGTCCGCCGTCTAGGTAAGTTTAAAGCTCAGGTCGAGACCGGGCCTTTGTCCGGCGCTC
CCTTGGAGCCTACCTAGACTCAGCCGGCTCTCCACGCTTTGCCTGACCCTGCTTGCTCAACTCTACGTCT
TTGTTTCGTTTTCTGTTCTGCGCCGTTACAGATCCAAGCTGTGACCGGCGCCTACGCTAGCGGATCCGCC
ACCATGCACGGTCTGCAGGACGACCCGGACCTGCAAGCACTGCTCAAGGGCAGCCAGCTGCTGAAAGTTA
AATCTTCTTCTTGGCGTCGTGAACGTTTCTACAAACTCCAGGAGGACTGCAAAACCATCTGGCAGGAATC
CCGTAAAGTTATGCGTTCTCCGGAATCTCAGCTGTTCTCTATCGAAGACATCCAGGAAGTTCGTATGGGT
CACCGTACCGAAGGTCTGGAAAAATTCGCGCGTGACATCCCGGAAGACCGTTGCTTCTCCATCGTTTTCA
AAGACCAGCGTAACACCCTGGACCTGATCGCGCCGTCTCCGGCGGACGCGCAGCACTGGGTTCAGGGTCT
GCGTAAAATCATCCACCACTCTGGTTCTATGGACCAACGTCAGAAACTGCAGTCTCGTCCGGAACCGACC
GCACCGCCGGAAGAATCTTTCCGTTCTGGTGTTGAAACCACCACGCCACCGCAAAAACAGGAGCCGATCG
ACAAAGAACTGTACCCGCTGACCTCTCTGCGTTCTCTGTTCGGTAACGACCCGTCTTCTCAGAAGATCGA
AGAGCTGTTCAAGAAACACAAGATCGTTGCCGTGCTGCGTGCCAATAGTGTGGAAGAAGCGAAAAAGAAA
GCGCTGGCGGTTTTCCTGGGCGGCGTTCATCTGATTGAAATTACCTTTACCGTGCCGGATGCGGATACCG
TGATTAAGGAACTGAGCTTTCTGAAGGAAATGGGCGCGATTATTGGTGCGGGCACCGTGACCAGCGTGGA
GCAGTGCCGTAAAGCGGTGGAAAGTGGCGCCGAGTTCATTGTGAGTCCGCACCTGGACGAGGAAATTAGC
CAATTTTGCAAGGAGAAGGGTGTGTTCTATATGCCAGGCGTTATGACCCCGACCGAACTGGTGAAAGCCA
TGAAACTGGGCCATACCATCTTAAAACTGTTTCCGGGTGAGGTGGTGGGTCCGCAGTTTGTTAAAGCGAT
GAAAGGTCCGTTTCCGAATGTGAAATTTGTGCCAACCGGCGGTGTTAATCTGGACAATGTGTGCGAATGG
TTCAAAGCGGGCGTGCTGGCCGTGGGCGTGGGCAGCGCGTTAGTGAAAGGCACCCCGGTGGAAGTGGCGG
AAAAGGCCAAGGCGTTCGTTGAGAAGATTCGTGGCTGCACCGAACAGAAGCTGATCTCCGAAGAAGACCT
GGCTTCAAACTTTACTCAGTTCGTGCTCGTGGACAATGGTGGGACAGGGGATGTGACAGTGGCTCCTTCT
AATTTCGCTAATGGGGTGGCAGAGTGGATCAGCTCCAACTCACGGAGCCAGGCCTACAAGGTGACATGCA
GCGTCAGGCAGTCTAGTGCCCAGAAGAGAAAGTATACCATCAAGGTGGAGGTCCCCAAAGTGGCTACCCA
GACAGTGGGCGGAGTCGAACTGCCTGTCGCCGCTTGGAGGTCCTACCTGAACATGGAGCTCACTATCCCA
ATTTTCGCTACCAATTCTGACTGTGAACTCATCGTGAAGGCAATGCAGGGGCTCCTCAAAGACGGTAATC
CTATCCCTTCCGCCATCGCCGCTAACTCAGGTATCTACTAAGAATTCCCCCTCTCCCTCCCCCCCCCCTA
ACGTTACTGGCCGAAGCCGCTTGGAATAAGGCCGGTGTGCGTTTGTCTATATGTTATTTTCCACCATATT
GCCGTCTTTTGGCAATGTGAGGGCCCGGAAACCTGGCCCTGTCTTCTTGACGAGCATTCCTAGGGGTCTT
TCCCCTCTCGCCAAAGGAATGCAAGGTCTGTTGAATGTCGTGAAGGAAGCAGTTCCTCTGGAAGCTTCTT
GAAGACAAACAACGTCTGTAGCGACCCTTTGCAGGCAGCGGAACCCCCCACCTGGCGACAGGTGCCTCTG
CGGCCAAAAGCCACGTGTATAAGATACACCTGCAAAGGCGGCACAACCCCAGTGCCACGTTGTGAGTTGG
ATAGTTGTGGAAAGAGTCAAATGGCTCTCCTCAAGCGTATTCAACAAGGGGCTGAAGGATGCCCAGAAGG
TACCCCATTGTATGGGATCTGATCTGGGGCCTCGGTGCACATGCTTTACATGTGTTTAGTCGAGGTTAAA
AAAACGTCTAGGCCCCCCGAACCACGGGGACGTGGTTTTCCTTTGAAAAACACGATGATAACCTGCAGGA
TGAGCAAGGGCGAGGAGCTGTTCACCGGGGTGGTGCCCATCCTGGTCGAGCTGGACGGCGACGTAAACGG
CCACAAGTTCAGCGTGTCCGGCGAGGGCGAGGGCGATGCCACCTACGGCAAGCTGACCCTGAAGTTCATC
TGCACCACCGGCAAGCTGCCCGTGCCCTGGCCCACCCTCGTGACCACCCTGACCTACGGCGTGCAGTGCT
TCAGCCGCTACCCCGACCACATGAAGCAGCACGACTTCTTCAAGTCCGCCATGCCCGAAGGCTACGTCCA
GGAGCGCACCATCTTCTTCAAGGACGACGGCAACTACAAGACCCGCGCCGAGGTGAAGTTCGAGGGCGAC
ACCCTGGTGAACCGCATCGAGCTGAAGGGCATCGACTTCAAGGAGGACGGCAACATCCTGGGGCACAAGC
TGGAGTACAACTACAACAGCCACAACGTCTATATCATGGCCGACAAGCAGAAGAACGGCATCAAGGTGAA
CTTCAAGATCCGCCACAACATCGAGGACGGCAGCGTGCAGCTCGCCGACCACTACCAGCAGAACACCCCC
ATCGGCGACGGCCCCGTGCTGCTGCCCGACAACCACTACCTGAGCACCCAGTCCGCCCTGAGCAAAGACC
CCAACGAGAAGCGCGATCACATGGTCCTGCTGGAGTTCGTGACCGCCGCCGGGATCACTCACGGCATGGA
CGAGCTGTACAAGTAAGCGGCCGCGTCGACGACTCTAGATCATAATCAGCCATACCACATTTGTAGAGGT
TTTACTTGCTTTAAAAAACCTCCCACACCTCCCCCTGAACCTGAAACATAAAATGAATGCAATTGTTGTT
GTTAACTTGTTTATTGCAGCTTATAATGGTTACAAATAAAGCAATAGCATCACAAATTTCACAAATAAAG
CATTTTTTTCACTGCATTCTAGTTGTGGTTTGTCCAAACTCATCAATGTATCTTAAGCGCCGGCGCTACA
CAAGTGGCCTCTGGCCTCGCACACATTCCACATCCACCGGTAGGCGCCAACCGGCTCCGTTCTTTGGTGG
CCCCTTCGCGCCACCTTCTACTCCTCCCCTAGTCAGGAAGTTCCCCCCCGCCCCGCAGCTCGCGTCGTGC
AGGACGTGACAAATGGAAGTAGCACGTCTCACTAGTCTCGTGCAGATGGACAGCACCGCTGAGCAATGGA
AGCGGGTAGGCCTTTGGGGCAGCGGCCAATAGCAGCTTTGCTCCTTCGCTTTCTGGGCTCAGAGGCTGGG
AAGGGGTGGGTCCGGGGGCGGGCTCAGGGGCGGGCTCAGGGGCGGGGCGGGCGCCCGAAGGTCCTCCGGA
GGCCCGGCATTCTGCACGCTTCAAAAGCGCACGTCTGCCGCGCTGTTCTCCTCTTCCTCATCTCCGGGCC
TTTCGACCTGCAGCCCAAGCTTACCATGGGTACCGCCACCATGGCCAAGCCTTTGTCTCAAGAAGAATCC
ACCCTCATTGAAAGAGCAACGGCTACAATCAACAGCATCCCCATCTCTGAAGATTACAGCGTCGCCAGCG
CAGCTCTCTCTAGCGACGGCCGCATCTTCACTGGTGTCAATGTATATCATTTTACTGGGGGACCTTGTGC
AGAACTCGTGGTGCTGGGCACTGCTGCTGCTGCGGCAGCTGGCAACCTGACTTGTATCGTCGCGATCGGA
AATGAGAACAGGGGCATCTTGAGCCCCTGCGGACGGTGCCGACAGGTGCTTCTCGATCTGCATCCTGGGA
TCAAAGCCATAGTGAAGGACAGTGATGGACAGCCGACGGCAGTTGGGATTCGTGAATTGCTGCCCTCTGG
TTATGTGTGGGAGGGCTAAGGTCACCCGCGCGCGGACTGTGCCTTCTAGTTGCCAGCCATCTGTTGTTTG
CCCCTCCCCCGTGCCTTCCTTGACCCTGGAAGGTGCCACTCCCACTGTCCTTTCCTAATAAAATGAGGAA
ATTGCATCGCATTGTCTGAGTAGGTGTCATTCTATTCTGGGGGGTGGGGTGGGGCAGGACAGCAAGGGGG
AGGATTGGGAAGACAATAGCAGGCATGCTGGGGATGCGGTGGGCTCTATGGTTCGAACCAGTACGATGGT
TTTCCCCGTATCCCCCCAGGTGTCTGCAGGCTCAAAGAGCAGCGAGAAGCGTTCAGAGGAAAGCGATCCC
GTGCCACCTTCCCCGTGCCCGGGCTGTCCCCGCACGCTGCCGGCTCGGGGATGCGGGGGGAGCGCCGGAC
CGGAGCGGAGCCCCGGGCGGCTCGCTGCTGCCCCCTAGCGGGGGAGGGACGTAATTACATCCCTGGGGGC
TTTGGGGGGGGGCTGTCCCTGATAAAAGTTTTGTTACTTTATAGAAGAAATTTTGAGTTTTTGTTTTTTT
TTAATAAATAAATAAACATAAATAAATTGTTTGTTGAATTTATTATTAGTATGTAAGTGTAAATATAATA
AAACTTAATATCTATTCAAATTAATAAATAAACCTCGATATACAGACCGATAAAACACATGCGTCAATTT
TACGCATGATTATCTTTAACGTACGTCACAATATGATTATCTTTCTAGGGTTAATCTAGCTGCGGCGCGC
CATCAGGATCATATCGTCGGGTCTTTTTTCCGGCTCAGTCATCGCCCAAGCTGGCGCTATCTGGGCATCG
GGGAGGAAGAAGCCCGTGCCTTTTCCCGCGAGGTTGAAGCGGCATGGAAAGAGTTTGCCGAGGATGACTG
CTGCTGCATTGACGTTGAGCGAAAACGCACGTTTACCATGATGATTCGGGAAGGTGTGGCCATGCACGCC
TTTAACGGTGAACTGTTCGTTCAGGCCACCTGGGATACCAGTTCGTCGCGGCTTTTCCGGACACAGTTCC
GGATGGTCAGCCCGAAGCGCATCAGCAACCCGAACAATACCGGCGACAGCCGGAACTGCCGTGCCGGTGT
GCAGATTAATGACAGCGGTGCGGCGCTGGGATATTACGTCAGCGAGGACGGGTATCCTGGCTGGATGCCG
CAGAAATGGACATGGATACCCCGTGAGTTACCCGGCGGGCGCGCTTGGCGTAATCATGGTCATAGCTGTT
TCCTGTGTGAAATTGTTATCCGCTCACAATTCCACACAACATACGAGCCGGAAGCATAAAGTGTAAAGCC
TGGGGTGCCTAATGAGTGAGCTAACTCACATTAATTGCGTTGCGCTCACTGCCCGCTTTCCAGTCGGGAA
ACCTGTCGTGCCAGCTGCATTAATGAATCGGCCAACGCGCGGGGAGAGGCGGTTTGCGTATTGGGCGCTC
TTCCGCTTCCTCGCTCACTGACTCGCTGCGCTCGGTCGTTCGGCTGCGGCGAGCGGTATCAGCTCACTCA
AAGGCGGTAATACGGTTATCCACAGAATCAGGGGATAACGCAGGAAAGAACATGTGAGCAAAAGGCCAGC
AAAAGGCCAGGAACCGTAAAAAGGCCGCGTTGCTGGCGTTTTTCCATAGGCTCCGCCCCCCTGACGAGCA
TCACAAAAATCGACGCTCAAGTCAGAGGTGGCGAAACCCGACAGGACTATAAAGATACCAGGCGTTTCCC
CCTGGAAGCTCCCTCGTGCGCTCTCCTGTTCCGACCCTGCCGCTTACCGGATACCTGTCCGCCTTTCTCC
CTTCGGGAAGCGTGGCGCTTTCTCATAGCTCACGCTGTAGGTATCTCAGTTCGGTGTAGGTCGTTCGCTC
CAAGCTGGGCTGTGTGCACGAACCCCCCGTTCAGCCCGACCGCTGCGCCTTATCCGGTAACTATCGTCTT
GAGTCCAACCCGGTAAGACACGACTTATCGCCACTGGCAGCAGCCACTGGTAACAGGATTAGCAGAGCGA
GGTATGTAGGCGGTGCTACAGAGTTCTTGAAGTGGTGGCCTAACTACGGCTACACTAGAAGAACAGTATT
TGGTATCTGCGCTCTGCTGAAGCCAGTTACCTTCGGAAAAAGAGTTGGTAGCTCTTGATCCGGCAAACAA
ACCACCGCTGGTAGCGGTGGTTTTTTTGTTTGCAAGCAGCAGATTACGCGCAGAAAAAAAGGATCTCAAG
AAGATCCTTTGATCTTTTCTACGGGGTCTGACGCTCAGTGGAACGAAAACTCACGTTAAGGGATTTTGGT
CATGAGATTATCAAAAAGGATCTTCACCTAGATCCTTTTAAATTAAAAATGAAGTTTTAAATCAATCTAA
AGTATATATGAGTAAACTTGGTCTGACAGTCAGAAGAACTCGTCAAGAAGGCGATAGAAGGCGATGCGCT
GCGAATCGGGAGCGGCGATACCGTAAAGCACGAGGAAGCGGTCAGCCCATTCGCCGCCAAGCTCTTCAGC
AATATCACGGGTAGCCAACGCTATGTCCTGATAGCGGTCCGCCACACCCAGCCGGCCACAGTCGATGAAT
CCAGAAAAGCGGCCATTTTCCACCATGATATTCGGCAAGCAGGCATCGCCATGGGTCACGACGAGATCCT
CGCCGTCGGGCATGCTCGCCTTGAGCCTGGCGAACAGTTCGGCTGGCGCGAGCCCCTGATGCTCTTCGTC
CAGATCATCCTGATCGACAAGACCGGCTTCCATCCGAGTACGTGCTCGCTCGATGCGATGTTTCGCTTGG
TGGTCGAATGGGCAGGTAGCCGGATCAAGCGTATGCAGCCGCCGCATTGCATCAGCCATGATGGATACTT
TCTCGGCAGGAGCAAGGTGAGATGACAGGAGATCCTGCCCCGGCACTTCGCCCAATAGCAGCCAGTCCCT
TCCCGCTTCAGTGACAACGTCGAGCACAGCTGCGCAAGGAACGCCCGTCGTGGCCAGCCACGATAGCCGC
GCTGCCTCGTCTTGCAGTTCATTCAGGGCACCGGACAGGTCGGTCTTGACAAAAAGAACCGGGCGCCCCT
GCGCTGACAGCCGGAACACGGCGGCATCAGAGCAGCCGATTGTCTGTTGTGCCCAGTCATAGCCGAATAG
CCTCTCCACCCAAGCGGCCGGAGAACCTGCGTGCAATCCATCTTGTTCAATCATACTCTTCCTTTTTCAA
TATTATTGAAGCATTTATCAGGGTTATTGTCTCATGAGCGGATACATATTTGAATGTATTTAGAAAAATA
AACAAATAGGGGTTCCGCGCACATTTCCCCGAAAAGTGCCACCTAAATTGTAAGCGTTAATATTTTGTTA
AAATTCGCGTTAAATTTTTGTTAAATCAGCTCATTTTTTAACCAATAGGCCGAAATCGGCAAAATCCCTT
ATAAATCAAAAGAATAGACCGAGATAGGGT
[37 nt withheld, positions 8921-8957]
AAAGAACGTGGACTCCAACGTCAAAGG
[49 nt withheld, positions 8985-9033]
T
[91 nt withheld, positions 9035-9125]
G
[124 nt withheld, positions 9127-9250]
CCCATTCGCCATTCAGGCTGCGCAACTGTTGGGAAGGGCGATCGGTGCGGGCCTCTTCGCTATTACGCCA
GCTGGCGAAAGGGGGATGTGCTGCAAGGCGATTAAGTTGGGTAACGCCAGGGTTTTCCCAGTCACGACGT
TGTAAAACGACGGCCAGTGAGCGCGCCTCGTTCATTCACGTTTTTGAACCCGTGGAGGACGGGCAGACTC
GCGGTGCAAATGTGTTTTACAGCGTGATGGAGCAGATGAAGATGCTCGACACGCTGCAGAACACGAGCTC
CACCGCGGGGCGCGCC
